Addgene plasmid #49969: JA1280
Purpose: Expresses a TALE-TET1CD (catalytic domain of TET1) fusion protein engineered to bind a site in the human beta-globin (HBB) gene and demethylate CpGs adjacent to the binding site
Depositing lab: Keith Joung. Depositing organization: Massachusetts General Hospital. Publication: Targeted DNA demethylation and activation of endogenous genes using programmable TALE-TET1 fusion proteins. Maeder ML, Angstman JF, Richardson ME, Linder SJ, Cascio VM, Tsai SQ, Ho QH, Sander JD, Reyon D, Bernstein BE, Costello JF, Wilkinson MF, Joung JK. Nat Biotechnol. 2013 Oct 9. doi: 10.1038/nbt.2726. PubMed 24108092.
Backbone
  Vector backbone: pJFA345D4
  Backbone manufacturer: Joung lab (Addgene plasmid #49238)
  Vector type: TALEN
Growth in bacteria
  Bacterial resistance: Ampicillin, 100 μg/mL
  Growth temperature: 37°C
  Growth strain: XL1 Blue
  Copy number: Unknown
Gene/Insert
  Gene/Insert name: Tet1CD HB-10 (alt names: HB-10; human beta-globin (HBB) site #10)
  Species: H. sapiens (human)
  Entrez Gene: HBB (a.k.a. CD113t-C, ECYT6, beta-globin)
  Promoter: EF1a
  Cloning method: Restriction Enzyme; 5′ cloning site BsmBI (unknown if destroyed); 3′ cloning site BsmBI (unknown if destroyed)
  Sequencing primers: 5′ EF1a-F 5'-TCAAGCCTCAGACAGTGGTTC-3'; 3′ OJA199 5'-CACCATCACAGCAGTTGG-3'
Terms and licenses: Academic/Nonprofit Terms; Industry Terms: Not Available to Industry
Depositor comments: TALE target site is: TGATACCAACCTGCCCAGGG. See Supplementary Figure 13 of associated publication for amino acid sequences of backbone and TALE repeat array.
How to cite: JA1280 was a gift from Keith Joung (Addgene plasmid # 49969 ; http://n2t.net/addgene:49969 ; RRID:Addgene_49969)
