[The description below was written by a language model from this plasmid's Addgene catalogue record.]
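Description:
JA1280 is an expression plasmid encoding a programmable epigenome-editing protein: a transcription activator-like effector (TALE) DNA-binding array fused to the catalytic domain of human TET1 (TET1CD). It is built on the pJFA345D4 backbone, a TALE-TET1CD framework vector, and although the repository files it under the TALEN vector type, the effector here is a hydroxylase domain rather than a nuclease. The TALE repeat array, designated HB-10, was engineered to recognise site #10 in the human beta-globin (HBB) gene and was inserted into the backbone by restriction cloning at BsmBI sites; the record does not say whether those sites survive cloning. Expression of the fusion is driven by the EF1a promoter, a strong constitutive promoter commonly used in mammalian cells, which fits the intended use in human cells. The plasmid is propagated in E. coli under ampicillin selection; its copy number is listed as unknown, and the record does not state the origin of replication, any mammalian selection marker, epitope tags or nuclear localisation signals.

In use, the TALE array directs the fusion to its HBB target, where TET1CD oxidises 5-methylcytosine, initiating the demethylation of CpGs adjacent to the binding site. This allows methylation to be removed at a chosen locus rather than genome-wide, so that the effect of specific CpG methylation on endogenous gene expression can be tested. JA1280 is one of a set of HBB-targeted TALE-TET1 constructs developed for targeted DNA demethylation and activation of endogenous genes. No feature table was supplied, so the arrangement of elements beyond these catalogue fields cannot be described.
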