>Addgene plasmid #49969 | JA1280 | depositor partial sequence | sequence record 74534 | TALE sequence
ATGGTGGACTTGAGGACACTCGGTTATTCGCAACAGCAACAGGAGAAAATCAAGCCTAAGGTCAGGAGCA
CCGTCGCGCAACACCACGAGGCGCTTGTGGGGCATGGCTTCACTCATGCGCATATTGTCGCGCTTTCACA
GCACCCTGCGGCGCTTGGGACGGTGGCTGTCAAATACCAAGATATGATTGCGGCCCTGCCCGAAGCCACG
CACGAGGCAATTGTAGGGGTCGGTAAACAGTGGTCGGGAGCGCGAGCACTTGAGGCGCTGCTGACTGTGG
CGGGTGAGCTTAGGGGGCCTCCGCTCCAGCTCGACACCGGGCAGCTGCTGAAGATCGCGAAGAGAGGGGG
AGTAACAGCGGTAGAGGCAGTGCACGCCTGGCGCAATGCGCTCACCGGGGCCCCCTTGAACCTGACCCCA
GACCAGGTAGTCGCAATCGCGAACAATAATGGGGGAAAGCAAGCCCTGGAAACCGTGCAAAGGTTGTTGC
CGGTCCTTTGTCAAGACCACGGCCTTACACCGGAGCAAGTCGTGGCCATTGCAAGCAACATCGGTGGCAA
ACAGGCTCTTGAGACGGTTCAGAGACTTCTCCCAGTTCTCTGTCAAGCCCACGGGCTGACTCCCGATCAA
GTTGTAGCGATTGCGTCCAACGGTGGAGGGAAACAAGCATTGGAGACTGTCCAACGGCTCCTTCCCGTGT
TGTGTCAAGCCCACGGTTTGACGCCTGCACAAGTGGTCGCCATCGCCTCCAATATTGGCGGTAAGCAGGC
GCTGGAAACAGTACAGCGCCTGCTGCCTGTACTGTGCCAGGATCATGGACTGACCCCAGACCAGGTAGTC
GCAATCGCGTCACATGACGGGGGAAAGCAAGCCCTGGAAACCGTGCAAAGGTTGTTGCCGGTCCTTTGTC
AAGACCACGGCCTTACACCGGAGCAAGTCGTGGCCATTGCATCCCACGACGGTGGCAAACAGGCTCTTGA
GACGGTTCAGAGACTTCTCCCAGTTCTCTGTCAAGCCCACGGGCTGACTCCCGATCAAGTTGTAGCGATT
GCGTCGAACATTGGAGGGAAACAAGCATTGGAGACTGTCCAACGGCTCCTTCCCGTGTTGTGTCAAGCCC
ACGGTTTGACGCCTGCACAAGTGGTCGCCATCGCCTCCAATATTGGCGGTAAGCAGGCGCTGGAAACAGT
ACAGCGCCTGCTGCCTGTACTGTGCCAGGATCATGGACTGACCCCAGACCAGGTAGTCGCAATCGCGTCA
CATGACGGGGGAAAGCAAGCCCTGGAAACCGTGCAAAGGTTGTTGCCGGTCCTTTGTCAAGACCACGGCC
TTACACCGGAGCAAGTCGTGGCCATTGCATCCCACGACGGTGGCAAACAGGCTCTTGAGACGGTTCAGAG
ACTTCTCCCAGTTCTCTGTCAAGCCCACGGGCTGACTCCCGATCAAGTTGTAGCGATTGCGTCCAACGGT
GGAGGGAAACAAGCATTGGAGACTGTCCAACGGCTCCTTCCCGTGTTGTGTCAAGCCCACGGTTTGACGC
CTGCACAAGTGGTCGCCATCGCCAACAACAACGGCGGTAAGCAGGCGCTGGAAACAGTACAGCGCCTGCT
GCCTGTACTGTGCCAGGATCATGGACTGACCCCAGACCAGGTAGTCGCAATCGCGTCACATGACGGGGGA
AAGCAAGCCCTGGAAACCGTGCAAAGGTTGTTGCCGGTCCTTTGTCAAGACCACGGCCTTACACCGGAGC
AAGTCGTGGCCATTGCATCCCACGACGGTGGCAAACAGGCTCTTGAGACGGTTCAGAGACTTCTCCCAGT
TCTCTGTCAAGCCCACGGGCTGACTCCCGATCAAGTTGTAGCGATTGCGTCGCATGACGGAGGGAAACAA
GCATTGGAGACTGTCCAACGGCTCCTTCCCGTGTTGTGTCAAGCCCACGGTTTGACGCCTGCACAAGTGG
TCGCCATCGCCTCCAATATTGGCGGTAAGCAGGCGCTGGAAACAGTACAGCGCCTGCTGCCTGTACTGTG
CCAGGATCATGGACTGACCCCAGACCAGGTAGTCGCAATCGCGAACAATAATGGGGGAAAGCAAGCCCTG
GAAACCGTGCAAAGGTTGTTGCCGGTCCTTTGTCAAGACCACGGCCTTACACCGGAGCAAGTCGTGGCCA
TTGCAAATAATAACGGTGGCAAACAGGCTCTTGAGACGGTTCAGAGACTTCTCCCAGTTCTCTGTCAAGC
CCACGGGCTGACACCCGAACAGGTGGTCGCCATTGCTAATAATAACGGAGGACGGCCAGCCTTGGAG
