>Addgene plasmid #49969 | JA1280 | addgene partial sequence | sequence record 76008 | EF1a-F 5'-TCAAGCCTCAGACAGTGGTTC-3'
AGCGGCCGCCACCATGGCCCCCAAGAAGAAGAGGAAGGTGGGCATTCACCGCGGGGTACCTATGGTGGAC
TTGAGGACACTCGGTTATTCGCAACAGCAACAGGAGAAAATCAAGCCTAAGGTCAGGAGCACCGTCGCGC
AACACCACGAGGCGCTTGTGGGGCATGGCTTCACTCATGCGCATATTGTCGCGCTTTCACAGCACCCTGC
GGCGCTTGGGACGGTGGCTGTCAAATACCAAGATATGATTGCGGCCCTGCCCGAAGCCACGCACGAGGCA
ATTGTAGGGGTCGGTAAACAGTGGTCGGGAGCGCGAGCACTTGAGGCGCTGCTGACTGTGGCGGGTGAGC
TTAGGGGGCCTCCGCTCCAGCTCGACACCGGGCAGCTGCTGAAGATCGCGAAGAGAGGGGGAGTAACAGC
GGTAGAGGCAGTGCACGCCTGGCGCAATGCGCTCACCGGGGCCCCCTTGAACCTGACCCCAGACCAGGTA
GTCGCAATCGCGAACAATAATGGGGGAAAGCAAGCCCTGGAAACCGTGCAAAGGTTGTTGCCGGTCCTTT
GTCAAGACCACGGCCTTACACCGGAGCAAGTCGTGGCCATTGCAAGCAACATCGGTGGCAAACAGGCTCT
TGAGACGGTTCAGAGACTTCTCCCAGTTCTCTGTCAAGCCCACGGGCTGACTCCCGATCAAGTTGTAGCG
ATTGCGTCCAACGGTGGAGGGAAACAAGCATTGGAGACTGTCCAACGGCTCCTTCCCGTGTTGTGTCAAG
CCCACGGTTTGACGCCTGCACAAGTGGTCGCCATCGCCTCCAATATTGGCGGTAAGCAGGCGCTGGAAAC
AGTACAGCGCCTGCTGCCTGTACTGTGCCAGGATCATGGACTGACCCCA
